>Addgene plasmid #87709 | FKBP-Dronpa | addgene full sequence | sequence record 176199 | Addgene NGS Result
CATCATCATCATCATCATGGTATGGCTAGCATGACTGGTGGACAGCAAATGGGTCGGGATCTGTACGACG
ATGACGATAAGGATCCGATGGGAGTGCAGGTGGAAACCATCTCCCCAGGAGACGGGCGCACCTTCCCCAA
GCGCGGCCAGACCTGCGTGGTGCACTACACCGGGATGCTTGAAGATGGAAAGAAATTTGATTCCTCCCGG
GACAGAAACAAGCCCTTTAAGTTTATGCTAGGCAAGCAGGAGGTGATCCGAGGCTGGGAAGAAGGGGTTG
CCCAGATGAGTGTGGGTCAGAGAGCCAAACTGACTATATCTCCAGATTATGCCTATGGTGCCACTGGGCA
CCCAGGCATCATCCCACCACATGCCACTCTCGTCTTCGATGTGGAGCTTCTAAAACTGGAAGGTACCGGA
GGTAGCGGTTCTATGAGTGTGATTAAACCAGACATGAAGATCAAGCTGCGTATGGAAGGCGCTGTAAATG
GACACCCGTTCGCGATTGAAGGAGTTGGCCTTGGGAAGCCTTTCGAGGGAAAACAGAGTATGGACCTTAA
AGTCAAAGAAGGCGGACCTCTGCCTTTCGCCTATGACATCTTGACAACTGTGTTCTGTTACGGCAACAGG
GTATTCGCCAAATACCCAGAAAATATAGTAGACTATTTCAAGCAGTCGTTTCCTGAGGGCTACTCTTGGG
AACGAAGCATGAATTACGAAGACGGGGGCATTTGTAACGCGACAAACGACATAACCCTGGATGGTGACTG
TTATATCTATGAAATTCGATTTGATGGTGTGAACTTTCCTGCCAATGGTCCAGTTATGCAGAAGAGGACT
GTGAAATGGGAGCCATCCACTGAGAAATTGTATGTGCGTGATGGAGTGCTGAAGGGTGATGTTAACATGG
CTCTGTCGCTTGAAGGAGGTGGCCATTACCGATGTGACTTCAAAACTACTTATAAAGCTAAGAAGGTTGT
CCAGTTGCCAGACTATCACTTTGTGGACCACCACATTGAGATTAAAAGCCACGACAAAGATTACAGTAAT
GTTAATCTGCATGAGCATGCCGAAGCGCATTCTGAGCTGCCGAGGCAGGCCAAGTAAGAATTCTGCAGAT
ATCCATCACACTGGCGGCCGCTCGAGCATGCATCTAGAGGGCCCTATTCTATAGTGTCACCTAAATGCTA
GAGCTCGCTGATCAGCCTCGACTGTGCCTTCTAGTTGCCAGCCATCTGTTGTTTGCCCCTCCCCCGTGCC
TTCCTTGACCCTGGAAGGTGCCACTCCCACTGTCCTTTCCTAATAAAATGAGGAAATTGCATCGCATTGT
CTGAGTAGGTGTCATTCTATTCTGGGGGGTGGGGTGGGGCAGGACAGCAAGGGGGAGGATTGGGAAGACA
ATAGCAGGCATGCTGGGGATGCGGTGGGCTCTATGGCTTCTGAGGCGGAAAGAACCAGCTGGGGCTCTAG
GGGGTATCCCC
[124 nt withheld, positions 1482-1605]
C
[91 nt withheld, positions 1607-1697]
A
[49 nt withheld, positions 1699-1747]
CCTTTGACGTTGGAGTCCACGTTCTTT
[37 nt withheld, positions 1775-1811]
ACCCTATCTCGGTCTATTCTTTTGATTTATAAGGGATTTTGCCGATTTCGGCCTATTGGTTAAAAAATGA
GCTGATTTAACAAAAATTTAACGCGAATTAATTCTGTGGAATGTGTGTCAGTTAGGGTGTGGAAAGTCCC
CAGGCTCCCCAGCAGGCAGAAGTATGCAAAGCATGCATCTCAATTAGTCAGCAACCAGGTGTGGAAAGTC
CCCAGGCTCCCCAGCAGGCAGAAGTATGCAAAGCATGCATCTCAATTAGTCAGCAACCATAGTCCCGCCC
CTAACTCCGCCCATCCCGCCCCTAACTCCGCCCAGTTCCGCCCATTCTCCGCCCCATGGCTGACTAATTT
TTTTTATTTATGCAGAGGCCGAGGCCGCCTCTGCCTCTGAGCTATTCCAGAAGTAGTGAGGAGGCTTTTT
TGGAGGCCTAGGCTTTTGCAAAAAGCTCCCGGGAGCTTGTATATCCATTTTCGGATCTGATCAAGAGACA
GGATGAGGATCGTTTCGCATGATTGAACAAGATGGATTGCACGCAGGTTCTCCGGCCGCTTGGGTGGAGA
GGCTATTCGGCTATGACTGGGCACAACAGACAATCGGCTGCTCTGATGCCGCCGTGTTCCGGCTGTCAGC
GCAGGGGCGCCCGGTTCTTTTTGTCAAGACCGACCTGTCCGGTGCCCTGAATGAACTGCAGGACGAGGCA
GCGCGGCTATCGTGGCTGGCCACGACGGGCGTTCCTTGCGCAGCTGTGCTCGACGTTGTCACTGAAGCGG
GAAGGGACTGGCTGCTATTGGGCGAAGTGCCGGGGCAGGATCTCCTGTCATCTCACCTTGCTCCTGCCGA
GAAAGTATCCATCATGGCTGATGCAATGCGGCGGCTGCATACGCTTGATCCGGCTACCTGCCCATTCGAC
CACCAAGCGAAACATCGCATCGAGCGAGCACGTACTCGGATGGAAGCCGGTCTTGTCGATCAGGATGATC
TGGACGAAGAGCATCAGGGGCTCGCGCCAGCCGAACTGTTCGCCAGGCTCAAGGCGCGCATGCCCGACGG
CGAGGATCTCGTCGTGACCCATGGCGATGCCTGCTTGCCGAATATCATGGTGGAAAATGGCCGCTTTTCT
GGATTCATCGACTGTGGCCGGCTGGGTGTGGCGGACCGCTATCAGGACATAGCGTTGGCTACCCGTGATA
TTGCTGAAGAGCTTGGCGGCGAATGGGCTGACCGCTTCCTCGTGCTTTACGGTATCGCCGCTCCCGATTC
GCAGCGCATCGCCTTCTATCGCCTTCTTGACGAGTTCTTCTGAGCGGGACTCTGGGGTTCGAAATGACCG
ACCAAGCGACGCCCAACCTGCCATCACGAGATTTCGATTCCACCGCCGCCTTCTATGAAAGGTTGGGCTT
CGGAATCGTTTTCCGGGACGCCGGCTGGATGATCCTCCAGCGCGGGGATCTCATGCTGGAGTTCTTCGCC
CACCCCAACTTGTTTATTGCAGCTTATAATGGTTACAAATAAAGCAATAGCATCACAAATTTCACAAATA
AAGCATTTTTTTCACTGCATTCTAGTTGTGGTTTGTCCAAACTCATCAATGTATCTTATCATGTCTGTAT
ACCGTCGACCTCTAGCTAGAGCTTGGCGTAATCATGGTCATAGCTGTTTCCTGTGTGAAATTGTTATCCG
CTCACAATTCCACACAACATACGAGCCGGAAGCATAAAGTGTAAAGCCTGGGGTGCCTAATGAGTGAGCT
AACTCACATTAATTGCGTTGCGCTCACTGCCCGCTTTCCAGTCGGGAAACCTGTCGTGCCAGCTGCATTA
ATGAATCGGCCAACGCGCGGGGAGAGGCGGTTTGCGTATTGGGCGCTCTTCCGCTTCCTCGCTCACTGAC
TCGCTGCGCTCGGTCGTTCGGCTGCGGCGAGCGGTATCAGCTCACTCAAAGGCGGTAATACGGTTATCCA
CAGAATCAGGGGATAACGCAGGAAAGAACATGTGAGCAAAAGGCCAGCAAAAGGCCAGGAACCGTAAAAA
GGCCGCGTTGCTGGCGTTTTTCCATAGGCTCCGCCCCCCTGACGAGCATCACAAAAATCGACGCTCAAGT
CAGAGGTGGCGAAACCCGACAGGACTATAAAGATACCAGGCGTTTCCCCCTGGAAGCTCCCTCGTGCGCT
CTCCTGTTCCGACCCTGCCGCTTACCGGATACCTGTCCGCCTTTCTCCCTTCGGGAAGCGTGGCGCTTTC
TCATAGCTCACGCTGTAGGTATCTCAGTTCGGTGTAGGTCGTTCGCTCCAAGCTGGGCTGTGTGCACGAA
CCCCCCGTTCAGCCCGACCGCTGCGCCTTATCCGGTAACTATCGTCTTGAGTCCAACCCGGTAAGACACG
ACTTATCGCCACTGGCAGCAGCCACTGGTAACAGGATTAGCAGAGCGAGGTATGTAGGCGGTGCTACAGA
GTTCTTGAAGTGGTGGCCTAACTACGGCTACACTAGAAGAACAGTATTTGGTATCTGCGCTCTGCTGAAG
CCAGTTACCTTCGGAAAAAGAGTTGGTAGCTCTTGATCCGGCAAACAAACCACCGCTGGTAGCGGTGGTT
TTTTTGTTTGCAAGCAGCAGATTACGCGCAGAAAAAAAGGATCTCAAGAAGATCCTTTGATCTTTTCTAC
GGGGTCTGACGCTCAGTGGAACGAAAACTCACGTTAAGGGATTTTGGTCATGAGATTATCAAAAAGGATC
TTCACCTAGATCCTTTTAAATTAAAAATGAAGTTTTAAATCAATCTAAAGTATATATGAGTAAACTTGGT
CTGACAGTTACCAATGCTTAATCAGTGAGGCACCTATCTCAGCGATCTGTCTATTTCGTTCATCCATAGT
TGCCTGACTCCCCGTCGTGTAGATAACTACGATACGGGAGGGCTTACCATCTGGCCCCAGTGCTGCAATG
ATACCGCGAGACCCACGCTCACCGGCTCCAGATTTATCAGCAATAAACCAGCCAGCCGGAAGGGCCGAGC
GCAGAAGTGGTCCTGCAACTTTATCCGCCTCCATCCAGTCTATTAATTGTTGCCGGGAAGCTAGAGTAAG
TAGTTCGCCAGTTAATAGTTTGCGCAACGTTGTTGCCATTGCTACAGGCATCGTGGTGTCACGCTCGTCG
TTTGGTATGGCTTCATTCAGCTCCGGTTCCCAACGATCAAGGCGAGTTACATGATCCCCCATGTTGTGCA
AAAAAGCGGTTAGCTCCTTCGGTCCTCCGATCGTTGTCAGAAGTAAGTTGGCCGCAGTGTTATCACTCAT
GGTTATGGCAGCACTGCATAATTCTCTTACTGTCATGCCATCCGTAAGATGCTTTTCTGTGACTGGTGAG
TACTCAACCAAGTCATTCTGAGAATAGTGTATGCGGCGACCGAGTTGCTCTTGCCCGGCGTCAATACGGG
ATAATACCGCGCCACATAGCAGAACTTTAAAAGTGCTCATCATTGGAAAACGTTCTTCGGGGCGAAAACT
CTCAAGGATCTTACCGCTGTTGAGATCCAGTTCGATGTAACCCACTCGTGCACCCAACTGATCTTCAGCA
TCTTTTACTTTCACCAGCGTTTCTGGGTGAGCAAAAACAGGAAGGCAAAATGCCGCAAAAAAGGGAATAA
GGGCGACACGGAAATGTTGAATACTCATACTCTTCCTTTTTCAATATTATTGAAGCATTTATCAGGGTTA
TTGTCTCATGAGCGGATACATATTTGAATGTATTTAGAAAAATAAACAAATAGGGGTTCCGCGCACATTT
CCCCGAAAAGTGCCACCTGACGTCGACGGATCGGGAGATCTCCCGATCCCCTATGGTGCACTCTCAGTAC
AATCTGCTCTGATGCCGCATAGTTAAGCCAGTATCTGCTCCCTGCTTGTGTGTTGGAGGTCGCTGAGTAG
TGCGCGAGCAAAATTTAAGCTACAACAAGGCAAGGCTTGACCGACAATTGCATGAAGAATCTGCTTAGGG
TTAGGCGTTTTGCGCTGCTTCGCGATGTACGGGCCAGATATACGCGTTGACATTGATTATTGACTAGTTA
TTAATAGTAATCAATTACGGGGTCATTAGTTCATAGCCCATATATGGAGTTCCGCGTTACATAACTTACG
GTAAATGGCCCGCCTGGCTGACCGCCCAACGACCCCCGCCCATTGACGTCAATAATGACGTATGTTCCCA
TAGTAACGCCAATAGGGACTTTCCATTGACGTCAATGGGTGGAGTATTTACGGTAAACTGCCCACTTGGC
AGTACATCAAGTGTATCATATGCCAAGTACGCCCCCTATTGACGTCAATGACGGTAAATGGCCCGCCTGG
CATTATGCCCAGTACATGACCTTATGGGACTTTCCTACTTGGCAGTACATCTACGTATTAGTCATCGCTA
TTACCATGGTGATGCGGTTTTGGCAGTACATCAATGGGCGTGGATAGCGGTTTGACTCACGGGGATTTCC
AAGTCTCCACCCCATTGACGTCAATGGGAGTTTGTTTTGGCACCAAAATCAACGGGACTTTCCAAAATGT
CGTAACAACTCCGCCCCATTGACGCAAATGGGCGGTAGGCGTGTACGGTGGGAGGTCTATATAAGCAGAG
CTCTCTGGCTAACTAGAGAACCCACTGCTTACTGGCTTATCGAAATTAATACGACTCACTATAGGGAGAC
CCAAGCTTGCGGCCGCCACCATGGTGCGGGGTTCT
Features (pLannotate 1.2.2; 25 found; start..end, strand, type, name):
      1..21      +  CDS            capTEV™ (fragment): composite tag for in vivo biotinylation, TEV protease cleavage, and 6xHis tagging
     22..54      +  CDS            T7 tag (gene 10 leader): leader peptide from bacteriophage T7 gene 10 promotes efficient translation in E. coli
     58..81      +  CDS            Xpress™ tag: Xpress™ epitope tag, including an enterokinase recognition and cleavage site
     88..411     +  CDS            FKBP1A: FKB1A_HUMAN - Also known as FKBP1, FKBP12. Experimental evidence at protein level: Swiss-Prot protein existence level 1. Keeps in an inactive conformation TGFBR1, the TGF-beta type I serine/threonine kinase receptor, preventing TGF-beta receptor activation in absence of ligand. Recruits SMAD7 to ACVR1B which prevents the association of SMAD2 and SMAD3 with the activin receptor complex, thereby blocking the activin signal. May modulate the RYR1 calcium channel activity. PPIases accelerate the folding of proteins. It catalyzes the cis-trans isomerization of proline imidic peptide bonds in oligop
    433..1104    +  CDS            Dronpa: Dronpa is a photoswitchable green fluorescent protein published in 2004, derived from Echinophyllia sp. SC22.
   1168..1186    -  promoter       SP6 promoter: promoter for bacteriophage SP6 RNA polymerase
   1212..1436    +  polyA_signal   bGH poly(A) signal: bovine growth hormone polyadenylation signal
   1440..1461    +  promoter       SV40 promoter (fragment): SV40 enhancer and early promoter
   1482..1910    +  rep_origin     f1 ori (sequence partly withheld): f1 bacteriophage origin of replication; arrow indicates direction of (+) strand synthesis
   1924..2253    +  promoter       SV40 promoter: SV40 enhancer and early promoter
   2320..3111    +  CDS            neo: KKA2_KLEPN - Also known as kan, nptII. Experimental evidence at protein level: Swiss-Prot protein existence level 1. Resistance to kanamycin, neomycin, paromomycin, ribostamycin, butirosin and gentamicin B. From Klebsiella pneumoniae.
   3135..3293    +  CDS            ble (fragment): BLE_KLEPN - Experimental evidence at protein level: Swiss-Prot protein existence level 1. Binding protein with a strong affinity to the bleomycin family of antibiotics. Binds to CL990; an antimitotic-antibiotic compound. From Klebsiella pneumoniae.
   3288..3409    +  polyA_signal   SV40 poly(A) signal: SV40 polyadenylation signal
   3482..3498    -  protein_bind   lac operator: The lac repressor binds to the lac operator to inhibit transcription in E. coli. This inhibition can be relieved by adding lactose or isopropyl-β-D-thiogalactopyranoside (IPTG). lac repressor encoded by lacI
   3506..3536    -  promoter       lac promoter: promoter for the E. coli lac operon
   3551..3572    -  protein_bind   CAP binding site: CAP binding activates transcription in the presence of cAMP. E. coli catabolite activator protein
   3585..3677    -  CDS            lacI (fragment): lac repressor; lacI; The lac repressor binds to the lac operator to inhibit transcription in E. coli. This inhibition can be relieved by adding lactose or isopropyl-β-D-thiogalactopyranoside (IPTG).
   3860..4448    -  rep_origin     ori: high-copy-number ColE1/pMB1/pBR322/pUC origin of replication
   4619..5479    -  CDS            AmpR: β-lactamase; bla; confers resistance to ampicillin, carbenicillin, and related antibiotics
   5480..5584    -  promoter       AmpR promoter: bla
   5643..5695    -  misc_feature   bom (fragment): basis of mobility region from pBR322
   5850..6229    +  enhancer       CMV enhancer: human cytomegalovirus immediate early enhancer
   6230..6433    +  promoter       CMV promoter: human cytomegalovirus (CMV) immediate early promoter
   6429..6462    +  LTR            5' LTR (truncated) (fragment): truncated 5' long terminal repeat (LTR) from HIV-1
   6478..6496    +  promoter       T7 promoter: promoter for bacteriophage T7 RNA polymerase
