[The description below was written by a language model from this plasmid's Addgene catalogue record and pLannotate feature annotations shown in this document.]
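Description:
FKBP-Dronpa is a mammalian expression plasmid built on the pcDNA3 backbone, about 6.5 kb in total, carrying a synthetic fusion of roughly 1 kb cloned between BamHI and EcoRI sites that both remain intact. It is maintained in E. coli as a high-copy plasmid through a ColE1/pUC-type origin with ampicillin selection from the β-lactamase gene, and it also contains an f1 origin that allows single-stranded DNA production. For mammalian cells, a neomycin phosphotransferase cassette driven by the SV40 enhancer/early promoter and terminated by an SV40 polyadenylation signal permits G418 selection of stable transfectants.

The payload is transcribed from the human cytomegalovirus immediate-early enhancer and promoter and terminated by the bovine growth hormone polyadenylation signal. The open reading frame begins with an N-terminal leader of 6xHis tag, T7 gene 10 leader tag and Xpress epitope (which includes an enterokinase cleavage site). This leader is followed by human FKBP12 (FKBP1A), a short linker region, and Dronpa, a reversibly photoswitchable green fluorescent protein derived from the coral Echinophyllia. T7 and SP6 phage promoters flank the insert and provide priming sites and the option of in vitro transcription. A few small annotated fragments (for example a truncated HIV-1 LTR, ble, lacI and a capTEV fragment that matches the 6xHis stretch) look like short sequence matches within standard backbone regions rather than functional elements.

The record states the purpose only as FKBP-tagged Dronpa. The associated publication concerns genetically encoded biosensors for imaging biochemical activity in live cells at super-resolution. FKBP is widely used as one half of rapamycin-inducible dimerization with FRB, so the construct plausibly serves as a partner in such an assay, though the record does not say so.
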