Addgene plasmid #87709: FKBP-Dronpa
Purpose: FKBP-tagged Dronpa.
Depositing lab: Jin Zhang. Depositing organization: University of California, San Diego (UCSD). Publication: Genetically encoded biosensors for visualizing live-cell biochemical activity at super-resolution. Mo GC, Ross B, Hertel F, Manna P, Yang X, Greenwald E, Booth C, Plummer AM, Tenner B, Chen Z, Wang Y, Kennedy EJ, Cole PA, Fleming KG, Palmer A, Jimenez R, Xiao J, Dedecker P, Zhang J. Nat Methods. 2017 Apr;14(4):427-434. doi: 10.1038/nmeth.4221. Epub 2017 Mar 13. PubMed 28288122.
Backbone
  Vector backbone: pcDNA3
  Backbone manufacturer: Invitrogen
  Backbone size w/o insert (bp): 5500
  Total vector size (bp): 6537
  Vector type: Mammalian Expression
  Selectable markers: Neomycin (select with G418)
Growth in bacteria
  Bacterial resistance: Ampicillin, 100 μg/mL
  Growth temperature: 37°C
  Growth strain: DH5alpha
  Copy number: High Copy
Gene/Insert
  Gene/Insert name: FKBP-Dronpa
  Species: Synthetic
  Insert size (bp): 1020
  Promoter: CMV
  Tag / fusion protein: 6xHis (N terminal on backbone); T7 tag (gene 10 leader) (N terminal on backbone); Xpress (TM) tag (N terminal on backbone)
  Cloning method: Restriction Enzyme; 5′ cloning site BamHI (not destroyed); 3′ cloning site EcoRI (not destroyed)
  Sequencing primers: 5′ T7 forward; 3′ BGH reverse
Terms and licenses: Academic/Nonprofit Terms; Industry Terms: Not Available to Industry
How to cite: FKBP-Dronpa was a gift from Jin Zhang (Addgene plasmid # 87709 ; http://n2t.net/addgene:87709 ; RRID:Addgene_87709)
